Addgene plasmid #27927: pUT1549-HQ858845
Depositing lab: John Gray & Erich Grotewold. Depositing organization: University of Toledo. Publication: GRASSIUS: a platform for comparative regulatory genomics across the grasses. Yilmaz A, Nishiyama MY Jr, Fuentes BG, Souza GM, Janies D, Gray J, Grotewold E. Plant Physiol. 2009 Jan;149(1):171-80. doi: 10.1104/pp.108.128579. Epub 2008 Nov 5. PubMed 18987217.
Backbone
  Vector backbone: pENTR/D
  Backbone manufacturer: Invitrogen
  Backbone size w/o insert (bp): 2580
  Vector type: Entry vector
Growth in bacteria
  Bacterial resistance: Kanamycin, 50 μg/mL
  Growth temperature: 37°C
  Growth strain: DH5alpha
  Growth instructions: E. coli Top10 (Invitrogen)
  Copy number: Low Copy
Gene/Insert
  Gene/Insert name: ARID transcription factor encoded by Os02g0469900 LOC_Os02g27060
  Species: Oryza sativa (rice)
  Insert size (bp): 1401
  GenBank ID: HQ858845
  Cloning method: Restriction Enzyme
  Sequencing primers: 5′ M13 For; 3′ M13 Rev
Terms and licenses: Academic/Nonprofit Terms; Industry Terms: Not Available to Industry
Depositor comments: This CDS was amplified using PCR from a full length cDNA template from the OSIIEa, OSIIEb, and OSJNEa thru OSJNEf full length cDNA libraries generated by the Guoliang Wang lab at Ohio State University. The PCR product omitted the stop codon. The PCR product was cloned into a Gateway pENTR/D entry vector. Further information on this gene may be obtained at www.grassius.org using the Genbank number. (The second half of the plasmid name is the Genbank Number for the sequence of the insert)
How to cite: pUT1549-HQ858845 was a gift from John Gray & Erich Grotewold (Addgene plasmid # 27927 ; http://n2t.net/addgene:27927 ; RRID:Addgene_27927)
