[The description below was written by a language model from this plasmid's Addgene catalogue record and pLannotate feature annotations shown in this document.]
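Description:
pUT1549-HQ858845 is a Gateway entry clone built on the Invitrogen pENTR/D backbone. It carries the coding sequence of a rice (Oryza sativa) ARID-family transcription factor, the product of locus Os02g0469900 / LOC_Os02g27060. The plasmid is propagated in E. coli under kanamycin selection, provided by an aph(3')-Ia (KanR) gene, and replicates from a ColE1/pUC-type origin. The catalogue lists it as low copy, whereas the feature annotation describes this origin as high-copy. The full depositor sequence is 3,981 nt, which matches the stated 2,580 bp backbone plus the 1,401 bp insert.

The insert was PCR-amplified from a full-length rice cDNA library clone and sits between the attL1 and attL2 recombination sites. An LR Clonase reaction can therefore transfer it directionally into any attR-containing destination vector. The stop codon was deliberately omitted from the PCR product, so the open reading frame can be fused in frame to C-terminal tags or reporters supplied by the destination vector. As an entry vector, the plasmid has no promoter intended to express the insert. rrnB T1 and T2 terminators lie upstream of attL1 to block read-through transcription from the backbone, and a T7 promoter lies just outside attL2, oriented toward the insert. The short hits annotated as gag, lacI and lacZα are small fragments. The 17 nt gag match falls inside the rice coding sequence and is almost certainly a chance similarity rather than a functional element.

The clone belongs to a collection of grass transcription factor open reading frames associated with the GRASSIUS comparative regulatory genomics resource. It serves as a starting point for moving the gene into expression vectors for downstream functional studies.
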