Features (pLannotate 1.2.2; 10 found; start..end, strand, type, name):
      1..100     +  protein_bind   attL1: mutant version of attL; recombination site for the Gateway® LR reaction LR Clonase™
    428..444     -  CDS            gag (truncated) (fragment): truncated Moloney murine leukemia virus (MMLV) gag gene lacking the start codon
   1538..1637    -  protein_bind   attL2: mutant version of attL; recombination site for the Gateway® LR reaction LR Clonase™
   1655..1673    -  promoter       T7 promoter: promoter for bacteriophage T7 RNA polymerase
   1807..2616    +  CDS            KanR: aminoglycoside phosphotransferase; aph(3')-Ia; confers resistance to kanamycin in bacteria or G418 (Geneticin®) in eukaryotes
   2763..3351    +  rep_origin     ori: high-copy-number ColE1/pMB1/pBR322/pUC origin of replication
   3534..3626    +  CDS            lacI (fragment): lac repressor; lacI; The lac repressor binds to the lac operator to inhibit transcription in E. coli. This inhibition can be relieved by adding lactose or isopropyl-β-D-thiogalactopyranoside (IPTG).
   3681..3708    -  terminator     rrnB T2 terminator: transcription terminator T2 from the E. coli rrnB gene
   3840..3883    +  terminator     rrnB T1 terminator: Escherichia coli rrnB; transcription terminator T1 from the E. coli rrnB gene
   3930..3966    -  CDS            lacZα (fragment): LacZα fragment of β-galactosidase; lacZ fragment
>Addgene plasmid #27927 | pUT1549-HQ858845 | depositor full sequence | sequence record 13201 | Author sequence
CAAATAATGATTTTATTTTGACTGATAGTGACCTGTTCGTTGCAACAAATTGATGAGCAATGCTTTTTTA
TAATGCCAACTTTGTACAAAAAAGCAGGCTCCGCGGCCGCCCCCTTCACCATGAGCGCGGCGGCGGAGGA
GGCGGCTGCGGCGGCGGCGGCGGAGGAGGTGGAGGGGGTGGAGGCGGGGAAGAAGGGCGTGGCGGATGCG
AAGGGGAAGGGGAAGGAGAAGGTGGTGGTGGCGGAGGAGGATTCTGCGGTGGCGGCGGGCTCCGGGGGAA
GCGGAGGCGGGAGGAGGACGTTGGTGGCGTACCCGGCGCGGGTTGCGGGGTACAAGGACGTGGTGGCGGA
CGCGGCGGTCTTCAGGAGGGCGCTCGAGGGGTTGCACGCCCAGATGGGGACAAAGCTCAAGGTGCCAATT
ATTGGTGGAAAAGACCTTGATCTTCATCAGCTGTTTAAGGAGGTCACTTCACGAGGTGGCATTGATAAGG
TGAAGTCCGATAATAGATGGAGGGAAGTAACAGCATCATTTATTTTCCCTGCTACTGCGACAAATGCTTC
TTTTATGTTGAAGAAATACTACATGTCACTATTATACCATTTTGAGAGGCTATACTTGTTTGAGGCACAA
GGCTGGTATCAAGAAACTGATTCCAGAAGCATTTCCTGTATAGAAATGAAAGCTGAAGGTCAAGCTTCCC
GGAAAAGGAAAAGAGGAAGCAATTCTTGTTCTTCAGACCTAGCTGCTTCTTTGGATAATGATGTACAAGT
GATAATTGATGGTAAGTTTGAACATGGCTACATAGTTACCGTTATCATGGGCTCAAAATCAACGAAAGCG
GTACTCTATAATTGCACCGAAGAACCTGCAGTGCCAACTGCGGTGCCTCATGTTGCAATTGACAGCGCTG
AGGGCATACGTCCTCGCCGCCGCCGCCGTAGGAAGAAGTTAAGTACAACAGACCCCAACCATCCTAAACC
AAACAGGAGCGGCTACAATTTCTTCTTCCAAGATCAGCACAGGAAGCTCAAGCCAGAATATCCTGGACAA
GACAGGCTTATCAGCAAGATGATTGGTGAACGATGGAACAATTTAGGCCCTGAAGATAAAGCAGTATATC
AAGAAAAAGGTGTAGAGGACAAGGCAAGGTACCAGAGACAGTTAGCTCTTTACAGAGAACAGAGAACAGG
CCAGCCAATCAGCAACGCGGTGCCTATCCAGCAGAGACTTCCTCAGAAAGAAGTGACGATTGATGAGGTG
GACTCTAAAGTCAGTGAAGGTGATATCCTGCTGTCCAACCAAGGATACAGCAGCAGTACCAGTAGCAGTG
ATGAAACCGCTGATTCGGGAGAAAAAAATGTGGAAGATGATGAAGAGTTTAACACAGAGACATCTCCTGA
GCCGAGCATGGAAACAACAGATTCTCATGGACAGCCTGATCCTTCTGCTGATGGGGAGCGCTTTGAACTG
CGCCGCAGGGAGAACCCTAAGATTGATGAGAAACGTGACATGCCACCTAATAAGGGTGGGCGCGCCGACC
CAGCTTTCTTGTACAAAGTTGGCATTATAAGAAAGCATTGCTTATCAATTTGTTGCAACGAACAGGTCAC
TATCAGTCAAAATAAAATCATTATTTGCCATCCAGCTGATATCCCCTATAGTGAGTCGTATTACATGGTC
ATAGCTGTTTCCTGGCAGCTCTGGCCCGTGTCTCAAAATCTCTGATGTTACATTGCACAAGATAAAAATA
TATCATCATGAACAATAAAACTGTCTGCTTACATAAACAGTAATACAAGGGGTGTTATGAGCCATATTCA
ACGGGAAACGTCGAGGCCGCGATTAAATTCCAACATGGATGCTGATTTATATGGGTATAAATGGGCTCGC
GATAATGTCGGGCAATCAGGTGCGACAATCTATCGCTTGTATGGGAAGCCCGATGCGCCAGAGTTGTTTC
TGAAACATGGCAAAGGTAGCGTTGCCAATGATGTTACAGATGAGATGGTCAGACTAAACTGGCTGACGGA
ATTTATGCCTCTTCCGACCATCAAGCATTTTATCCGTACTCCTGATGATGCATGGTTACTCACCACTGCG
ATCCCCGGAAAAACAGCATTCCAGGTATTAGAAGAATATCCTGATTCAGGTGAAAATATTGTTGATGCGC
TGGCAGTGTTCCTGCGCCGGTTGCATTCGATTCCTGTTTGTAATTGTCCTTTTAACAGCGATCGCGTATT
TCGTCTCGCTCAGGCGCAATCACGAATGAATAACGGTTTGGTTGATGCGAGTGATTTTGATGACGAGCGT
AATGGCTGGCCTGTTGAACAAGTCTGGAAAGAAATGCATAAACTTTTGCCATTCTCACCGGATTCAGTCG
TCACTCATGGTGATTTCTCACTTGATAACCTTATTTTTGACGAGGGGAAATTAATAGGTTGTATTGATGT
TGGACGAGTCGGAATCGCAGACCGATACCAGGATCTTGCCATCCTATGGAACTGCCTCGGTGAGTTTTCT
CCTTCATTACAGAAACGGCTTTTTCAAAAATATGGTATTGATAATCCTGATATGAATAAATTGCAGTTTC
ATTTGATGCTCGATGAGTTTTTCTAATCAGAATTGGTTAATTGGTTGTAACACTGGCAGAGCATTACGCT
GACTTGACGGGACGGCGCAAGCTCATGACCAAAATCCCTTAACGTGAGTTACGCGTCGTTCCACTGAGCG
TCAGACCCCGTAGAAAAGATCAAAGGATCTTCTTGAGATCCTTTTTTTCTGCGCGTAATCTGCTGCTTGC
AAACAAAAAAACCACCGCTACCAGCGGTGGTTTGTTTGCCGGATCAAGAGCTACCAACTCTTTTTCCGAA
GGTAACTGGCTTCAGCAGAGCGCAGATACCAAATACTGTCCTTCTAGTGTAGCCGTAGTTAGGCCACCAC
TTCAAGAACTCTGTAGCACCGCCTACATACCTCGCTCTGCTAATCCTGTTACCAGTGGCTGCTGCCAGTG
GCGATAAGTCGTGTCTTACCGGGTTGGACTCAAGACGATAGTTACCGGATAAGGCGCAGCGGTCGGGCTG
AACGGGGGGTTCGTGCACACAGCCCAGCTTGGAGCGAACGACCTACACCGAACTGAGATACCTACAGCGT
GAGCATTGAGAAAGCGCCACGCTTCCCGAAGGGAGAAAGGCGGACAGGTATCCGGTAAGCGGCAGGGTCG
GAACAGGAGAGCGCACGAGGGAGCTTCCAGGGGGAAACGCCTGGTATCTTTATAGTCCTGTCGGGTTTCG
CCACCTCTGACTTGAGCGTCGATTTTTGTGATGCTCGTCAGGGGGGCGGAGCCTATGGAAAAACGCCAGC
AACGCGGCCTTTTTACGGTTCCTGGCCTTTTGCTGGCCTTTTGCTCACATGTTCTTTCCTGCGTTATCCC
CTGATTCTGTGGATAACCGTATTACCGCCTTTGAGTGAGCTGATACCGCTCGCCGCAGCCGAACGACCGA
GCGCAGCGAGTCAGTGAGCGAGGAAGCGGAAGAGCGCCCAATACGCAAACCGCCTCTCCCCGCGCGTTGG
CCGATTCATTAATGCAGCTGGCACGACAGGTTTCCCGACTGGAAAGCGGGCAGTGAGCGCAACGCAATTA
ATACGCGTACCGCTAGCCAGGAAGAGTTTGTAGAAACGCAAAAAGGCCATCCGTCAGGATGGCCTTCTGC
TTAGTTTGATGCCTGGCAGTTTATGGCGGGCGTCCTGCCCGCCACCCTCCGGGCCGTTGCTTCACAACGT
TCAAATCCGCTCCCGGCGGATTTGTCCTACTCAGGAGAGCGTTCACCGACAAACAACAGATAAAACGAAA
GGCCCAGTCTTCCGACTGAGCCTTTCGTTTTATTTGATGCCTGGCAGTTCCCTACTCTCGCGTTAACGCT
AGCATGGATGTTTTCCCAGTCACGACGTTGTAAAACGACGGCCAGTCTTAAGCTCGGGCCC
