>Addgene plasmid #27927 | pUT1549-HQ858845 | addgene partial sequence | sequence record 34217 | 27927 with M13pUC-fwd
ATATGATTTTATTTTGACTGATAGTGACCTGTTCGTTGCAACAAATTGATGAGCAATGCTTTTTTATAAT
GCCAACTTTGTACAAAAAAGCAGGCTCCGCGGCCGCCCCCTTCACCATGAGCGCGGCGGCGGAGGAGGCG
GCTGCGGCGGCGGCGGCGGAGGAGGTGGAGGGGGTGGAGGCGGGGAAGAAGGGCGTGGCGGATGCGAAGG
GGAAGGGGAAGGAGAAGGTGGTGGTGGCGGAGGAGGATTCTGCGGTGGCGGCGGGCTCCGGGGGAAGCGG
AGGCGGGAGGAGGACGTTGGTGGCGTACCCGGCGCGGGTTGCGGGGTACAAGGACGTGGTGGCGGACGCG
GCGGTCTTCAGGAGGGCGCTCGAGGGGTTGCACGCCCAGATGGGGACAAAGCTCAAGGTGCCAATTATTG
GTGGAAAAGACCTTGATCTTCATCAGCTGTTTAA
